Addgene plasmid #147073: pAc5.1C-RLuc-A90-HhR_O
Purpose: Insect Expression of A90-HhR
Depositing lab: Elisa Izaurralde. Depositing organization: Max Planck Institute for Developmental Biology.
Backbone
  Vector backbone: Unknown
  Vector type: Insect Expression
Growth in bacteria
  Bacterial resistance: Ampicillin, 100 μg/mL
  Growth temperature: 37°C
  Growth strain: DH5alpha
  Copy number: Low Copy
Gene/Insert
  Gene/Insert name: A90-HhR
  Species: Other
  Mutation: A127 instead of A90 (see comments below)
  Cloning method: Unknown
Terms and licenses: Academic/Nonprofit Terms; Industry Terms: Not Available to Industry
Depositor comments: *Addgene found the polyA region was 127bp long instead of 90bp. Plasmids from this collection were made available to the research community and donated after the lab closed. Please note that the sequence provided by the depositing laboratory may be theoretical/predicted or based on Sanger sequencing results. There may be discrepancies between sequencing results obtained by Addgene and the depositor sequence.
How to cite: pAc5.1C-RLuc-A90-HhR_O was a gift from Elisa Izaurralde (Addgene plasmid # 147073 ; http://n2t.net/addgene:147073 ; RRID:Addgene_147073)
