[The description below was written by a language model from this plasmid's Addgene catalogue record and pLannotate feature annotations shown in this document.]
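Description:
pAc5.1C-RLuc-A90-HhR_O is an insect-cell expression plasmid of about 6.4 kb. The catalogue lists its backbone as unknown, although the name points to the pAc5.1 family. It is maintained in E. coli through a ColE1/pUC-type origin and selected with ampicillin via a bla cassette under its own promoter. The repository lists it as low copy even though the annotated origin is of the high-copy type. A partial tetracycline-resistance coding fragment lies next to the origin and appears to be a non-functional remnant.

The payload is a Renilla luciferase open reading frame driven by the strong, constitutive Drosophila melanogaster actin 5C promoter. Downstream of the reporter, the annotation picks up a short β-globin poly(A) fragment, a V5 epitope sequence and an inverted fragment of the SV40 poly(A) signal. These look like 3′ vector-derived sequence rather than functional parts, and whether the V5 tag is in frame with luciferase is not stated. They are followed by a hammerhead ribozyme derived from the tobacco ringspot virus satellite RNA. The insert named in the record, A90-HhR, is a DNA-encoded adenosine tract placed just upstream of this ribozyme. Self-cleavage of the ribozyme should release a transcript ending in an internally templated poly(A) stretch, rather than one made by the normal cleavage and polyadenylation pathway. Repository sequencing found the tract to be 127 nucleotides rather than the intended 90, and the record cautions that depositor and repository sequences may differ; the two annotated records are 6,404 and 6,401 nt with the same feature layout.

The stated purpose is only insect expression of A90-HhR. The design suits a luciferase reporter or normalisation control in Drosophila cell assays of mRNA translation, deadenylation or decay, though the record does not spell this out.
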