Features (pLannotate 1.2.2; 10 found; start..end, strand, type, name):
      1..2510    +  promoter       Ac5 promoter: Drosophila melanogaster actin 5C promoter
   2555..3487    +  CDS            LUCI_RENRE: Experimental evidence at protein level: Swiss-Prot protein existence level 1. Upon binding the substrate, the enzyme catalyzes an oxygenation, producing a very short-lived hydroperoxide that cyclizes into a dioxetanone structure, which collapses, releasing a CO(2) molecule. The spontaneous breakdown of the dioxetanone releases the energy (about 50 kcal/mole) that is necessary to generate the excited state of the coelenteramide product, which is the singlet form of the monoanion. In vivo the product undergoes the process of nonradiative energy transfer to an accessory protein, a green fluoresce
   3495..3522    +  polyA_signal   β-globin poly(A) (fragment): human β-globin polyadenylation signal
   3564..3605    +  CDS            V5 tag: epitope tag from simian virus 5
   3705..3803    -  polyA_signal   SV40 poly(A) signal (fragment): SV40 polyadenylation signal
   3959..4010    +  misc_RNA       sTRSV HHRz: hammerhead ribozyme from the tobacco ringspot virus satellite RNA (Khvorova et al., 2003)
   4037..4485    +  CDS            TcR (fragment): tetracycline efflux protein; tet; confers resistance to tetracycline
   4531..5119    -  rep_origin     ori: high-copy-number ColE1/pMB1/pBR322/pUC origin of replication
   5290..6150    -  CDS            AmpR: β-lactamase; bla; confers resistance to ampicillin, carbenicillin, and related antibiotics
   6151..6255    -  promoter       AmpR promoter: bla
>Addgene plasmid #147073 | pAc5.1C-RLuc-A90-HhR_O | addgene full sequence | sequence record 456973 | Addgene NGS Result
CATGAATGGCATCAACTCTGAATCAAATCTTTGCAGATGCACCTACTTCTCATTTCCACTGTCACATCAT
TTTTCCAGATCTCGCTGCCTGTTATGTGGCCCACAAACCAAGACACGTTTTATGGCCATTAAAGCTGGCT
GATCGTCGCCAAACACCAAATACATAATGAATATGTACACATTCGAGAAAGAAGCGATCAAAGAAGCGTC
TTCGGGCGGAGTAGGAGAATGCGGAGGAGAAGGAGAACGAGCTGATCTAGTATCTCTCCACAATCCAATG
CCAACTGACCAACTGGCCATATTCGGAGCAATTTGAAGCCAATTTCCATCGCCTGGCGATCGCTCCATTC
TTGGCTATATGTTTTTCACCGTTACCCGGGGCCATTTTCAAAGACTCGTCGGCAAGATAAGATTGTGTCA
CTCGCTGTCTCTCTTCATTTGTCGAAGAATGCTGAGGAATTTCGCGATGACGTCGGCGAGTATTTTGAAG
AATGAGAATAATTTGTATTTATACGAAAATCAGTTAGTGGAATTTTCTACAAAAACATGTTATCTATAGA
TAATTTTGTTGCAAAATATGTTGACTATGACAAAGATTGTATGTATATACCTTTAATGTATTCTCATTTT
CTTATGTATTTATAATGGCAATGATGATACTGATGATATTTTAAGATGATGCCAGACCAAAAGGCTTGAA
TTTCTGCGTCTTTTGCCGAACGCAGTGCATGTGCAATTGTTGTTTTTTGGAATATTCAATTTTCGGACTG
TCCGCTTTGATTTCAGTTTCTTGGCTTATTCAAAAAGCAAAGTAAAGCCAAAAAAGCGAGATGGCAATAC
CAAATGCGGCAAAACGGTAGTGGAAGGAAAGGGGTGCGGGGCAGCGGAAGGAAGGGTGGGGCGGGGCGTG
GCGGGGTCTGTGGCTGGGCGCGACGTCACCGACGTTGGAGCCACTCCTTTGACCATGTGTGCGTGTGTGT
ATTATTCGTGTCTCGCCACTCGCCGGTTGTTTTTTTCTTTTTATGCTGCGCTCTCTCTAGCGCCATCTCG
CTTACGCATGCTCAACGCACCGCATGTTGCCGTTTCCTTTTATGCGTCATTTTGGCTCGAAATAGGCAAT
TATTTAAACAAAGATTAGTCAACGAAAACGCTAAAATAAATAAGTCTACAATATGGTTACTTATTGCCAT
GTGTGTGCAGCCAACGATAGCAACAAAAGCAACAACACAGGTGGCTTTCCCTCTTTCACTTTTTGTTTGC
AAGCCGCGTGCGAGCAAGACGGCACGACCGGCAAACGCAATTACGCTGACAAAGAGCAGACGAAGTTTTG
GCGAAAAACATCAAGGCGCCTGATACGAATGCATTTGCAATAACAATTGCGATATTTAATATTGTTTATG
AAGCTGTTTGACTTCAAAACACACAAAAAAAAAAATAAAACAAATTATTTGAAAGAGAATTAGGAATCGG
ACGCTTATCGTTAGGGTAACAACAAGAAATGCTTACTGAGTCACAGCCTCTGGAAAACTGCCGCAAGCCA
GAGAGAGAGAGAAAAAGAGGGAGAGCAGCTTAGACCGCATGTGCTTGTGTGTGAGGCGTCTCTCTCTTCG
TCTCTGTTGCGCAAACGCATAGACTGCACTGAAAAAATCGATTACCTATTTTTTATGAATGAATATTTGC
ACTATTACTATTCAAAACTATTAAGATAGCAATCACATTCAATAGCCAAATACTATACCACCTGAGCGAT
GCAACGAAATGATCAATTTGAGCAAAAATGCTGCATATTTAGGACGGCATCATTATAGAAATGCTTCTTG
CTGTGTACTTTTCTCTCGTCTGGCAGCTGTTTCGCCGTTATTGTTAAAACCGGCTTAAGTTAGGTGTGTT
TTCTACGACTAGTGAATGCCCTACTAGAAGATGTGTGTTGCACAAAATGTCCCTGGAATAACCAATTTGA
AGTGCAGATAGCAGTAAACGTAAGCTAATATGAATATTATTTAACTGTAATGTTTTAATATCGCTGGACA
TTACTAATAAACCCACTATAAACACATGTACATATGTATGTTTTGGCATACAATGAGTAGTTGGGGAAAA
AATGTGTAAAAGCACCGTGACCATCACAGCATAAAGATAACCAGCTGAAGTATCGAATATGAGTAACCCC
CAAATTGAATCACATGCCGCAACTGATAGGACCCATGGAAGTACACTCTTCATGGCGATATACAAGACAC
ACACAAGCACGAACACCCAGTTGCGGAGGAAATTCTCCGTAAATGAAAACCCAATCGGCGAACAATTCAT
ACCCATATATGGTAAAAGTTTTGAACGCGACTTGAGAGCGGAGAGCATTGCGGCTGATAAGGTTTTAGCG
CTAAGCGGGCTTTATAAAACGGGCTGCGGGACCAGTTTTCATATCACTACCGTTTGAGTTCTTGTGCTGT
GTGGATACTCCTCCCGACACAAAGCCGCTCCATCAGCCAGCAGTCGTCTAATCCAGAGACCCCGGATCGG
GGTACCTACTAGTCCAGTGTGGTGGAATTCCAACATGACTTCGAAAGTTTATGATCCAGAACAAAGGAAA
CGGATGATAACTGGTCCGCAGTGGTGGGCCAGATGTAAACAAATGAATGTTCTTGATTCATTTATTAATT
ATTATGATTCAGAAAAACATGCAGAAAATGCTGTTATTTTTTTACATGGTAACGCGGCCTCTTCTTATTT
ATGGCGACATGTTGTGCCACATATTGAGCCAGTAGCGCGGTGTATTATACCAGACCTTATTGGTATGGGC
AAATCAGGCAAATCTGGTAATGGTTCTTATAGGTTACTTGATCATTACAAATATCTTACTGCATGGTTTG
AACTTCTTAATTTACCAAAGAAGATCATTTTTGTCGGCCATGATTGGGGTGCTTGTTTGGCATTTCATTA
TAGCTATGAGCATCAAGATAAGATCAAAGCAATAGTTCACGCTGAAAGTGTAGTAGATGTGATTGAATCA
TGGGATGAATGGCCTGATATTGAAGAAGATATTGCGTTGATCAAATCTGAAGAAGGAGAAAAAATGGTTT
TGGAGAATAACTTCTTCGTGGAAACCATGTTGCCATCAAAAATCATGAGAAAGTTAGAACCAGAAGAATT
TGCAGCATATCTTGAACCATTCAAAGAGAAAGGTGAAGTTCGTCGTCCAACATTATCATGGCCTCGTGAA
ATCCCGTTAGTAAAAGGTGGTAAACCTGACGTTGTACAAATTGTTAGGAATTATAATGCTTATCTACGTG
CAAGTGATGATTTACCAAAAATGTTTATTGAATCGGACCCAGGATTCTTTTCCAATGCTATTGTTGAAGG
TGCCAAGAAGTTTCCTAATACTGAATTTGTCAAAGTAAAAGGTCTTCATTTTTCGCAAGAAGATGCACCT
GATGAAATGGGAAAATATATCAAATCGTTCGTTGAGCGAGTTCTCAAAAATGAACAAGGCTAGCTTCCCT
AAGTCCAACTACCAAACTGGGGATTCCTTATCGAGGATATTATCTCGAGGTCACCCATTCGAAGGTAAGC
CTATCCCTAACCCTCTCCTCGGTCTCGATTCTACGCGTACCGGTCATCATCACCATCACCATTGAGTTTA
AACCCGCTGATCAGCCTCGACTGTGCCTTCTAAGGCCTGAGCTCGCTGATCAGCCTCGATCGAGGATCCA
GACATGATAAGATACATTGATGAGTTTGGACAAACCACAACTAGAATGCAGTGAAAAAAATGCTTTATTT
GTGAAATTTGTGATGCTATTGCTGCGGCCGCATACAAAGGATCTGGCTGCTAAAAAAAAAAAAAAAAAAA
AAAAAAAAAAAAAAAAAAAAAAAAAAAAAAAAAAAAAAAAAAAAAAAAAAAAAAAAAAAAAAAAAAAAAA
AAAAAAAAAAAAAAAAAAAAAAAAAAAAAAAAAAAAAACCTGTCACCGGATGTGTTTTCCGGTCTGATGA
GTCCGTGAGGACGAAACAGGGAATTCGATATCAAGCTTATCGATACCGTCGACCGATGCCCTTGAGAGCC
TTCAACCCAGTCAGCTCCTTCCGGTGGGCGCGGGGCATGACTATCGTCGCCGCACTTATGACTGTCTTCT
TTATCATGCAACTCGTAGGACAGGTGCCGGCAGCGCTCTGGGTCATTTTCGGCGAGGACCGCTTTCGCTG
GAGCGCGACGATGATCGGCCTGTCGCTTGCGGTATTCGGAATCTTGCACGCCCTCGCTCAAGCCTTCGTC
ACTGGTCCCGCCACCAAACGTTTCGGCGAGAAGCAGGCCATTATCGCCGGCATGGCGGCCGACGCGCTGG
GCTACGTCTTGCTGGCGTTCGCGACGCGAGGCTGGATGGCCTTCCCCATTATGATTCTTCTCGCTTCCGG
CGGCATCGGGATGCCCGCGTTGCAGGCCATGCTGTCCAGGCAGGTAGATGACGACCATCAGGGACAGCTT
CAAGGCCAGCAAAAGGCCAGGAACCGTAAAAAGGCCGCGTTGCTGGCGTTTTTCCATAGGCTCCGCCCCC
CTGACGAGCATCACAAAAATCGACGCTCAAGTCAGAGGTGGCGAAACCCGACAGGACTATAAAGATACCA
GGCGTTTCCCCCTGGAAGCTCCCTCGTGCGCTCTCCTGTTCCGACCCTGCCGCTTACCGGATACCTGTCC
GCCTTTCTCCCTTCGGGAAGCGTGGCGCTTTCTCATAGCTCACGCTGTAGGTATCTCAGTTCGGTGTAGG
TCGTTCGCTCCAAGCTGGGCTGTGTGCACGAACCCCCCGTTCAGCCCGACCGCTGCGCCTTATCCGGTAA
CTATCGTCTTGAGTCCAACCCGGTAAGACACGACTTATCGCCACTGGCAGCAGCCACTGGTAACAGGATT
AGCAGAGCGAGGTATGTAGGCGGTGCTACAGAGTTCTTGAAGTGGTGGCCTAACTACGGCTACACTAGAA
GGACAGTATTTGGTATCTGCGCTCTGCTGAAGCCAGTTACCTTCGGAAAAAGAGTTGGTAGCTCTTGATC
CGGCAAACAAACCACCGCTGGTAGCGGTGGTTTTTTTGTTTGCAAGCAGCAGATTACGCGCAGAAAAAAA
GGATCTCAAGAAGATCCTTTGATCTTTTCTACGGGGTCTGACGCTCAGTGGAACGAAAACTCACGTTAAG
GGATTTTGGTCATGAGATTATCAAAAAGGATCTTCACCTAGATCCTTTTAAATTAAAAATGAAGTTTTAA
ATCAATCTAAAGTATATATGAGTAAACTTGGTCTGACAGTTACCAATGCTTAATCAGTGAGGCACCTATC
TCAGCGATCTGTCTATTTCGTTCATCCATAGTTGCCTGACTCCCCGTCGTGTAGATAACTACGATACGGG
AGGGCTTACCATCTGGCCCCAGTGCTGCAATGATACCGCGAGACCCACGCTCACCGGCTCCAGATTTATC
AGCAATAAACCAGCCAGCCGGAAGGGCCGAGCGCAGAAGTGGTCCTGCAACTTTATCCGCCTCCATCCAG
TCTATTAATTGTTGCCGGGAAGCTAGAGTAAGTAGTTCGCCAGTTAATAGTTTGCGCAACGTTGTTGCCA
TTGCTGCAGGCATCGTGGTGTCACGCTCGTCGTTTGGTATGGCTTCATTCAGCTCCGGTTCCCAACGATC
AAGGCGAGTTACATGATCCCCCATGTTGTGCAAAAAAGCGGTTAGCTCCTTCGGTCCTCCGATCGTTGTC
AGAAGTAAGTTGGCCGCAGTGTTATCACTCATGGTTATGGCAGCACTGCATAATTCTCTTACTGTCATGC
CATCCGTAAGATGCTTTTCTGTGACTGGTGAGTACTCAACCAAGTCATTCTGAGAATAGTGTATGCGGCG
ACCGAGTTGCTCTTGCCCGGCGTCAACACGGGATAATACCGCGCCACATAGCAGAACTTTAAAAGTGCTC
ATCATTGGAAAACGTTCTTCGGGGCGAAAACTCTCAAGGATCTTACCGCTGTTGAGATCCAGTTCGATGT
AACCCACTCGTGCACCCAACTGATCTTCAGCATCTTTTACTTTCACCAGCGTTTCTGGGTGAGCAAAAAC
AGGAAGGCAAAATGCCGCAAAAAAGGGAATAAGGGCGACACGGAAATGTTGAATACTCATACTCTTCCTT
TTTCAATATTATTGAAGCATTTATCAGGGTTATTGTCTCATGAGCGGATACATATTTGAATGTATTTAGA
AAAATAAACAAATAGGGGTTCCGCGCACATTTCCCCGAAAAGTGCCACCTGACGTCTAAGAAACCATTAT
TATCATGACATTAACCTATAAAAATAGGCGTATCACGAGGCCCTTTCGTCTTCAAGAATTAATTCTATAT
TCTAAAAACACAAATGATACTTCTAAAAAAAAAT
