Features (pLannotate 1.2.2; 10 found; start..end, strand, type, name):
     56..2568    +  promoter       Ac5 promoter: Drosophila melanogaster actin 5C promoter
   2613..3545    +  CDS            LUCI_RENRE: Experimental evidence at protein level: Swiss-Prot protein existence level 1. Upon binding the substrate, the enzyme catalyzes an oxygenation, producing a very short-lived hydroperoxide that cyclizes into a dioxetanone structure, which collapses, releasing a CO(2) molecule. The spontaneous breakdown of the dioxetanone releases the energy (about 50 kcal/mole) that is necessary to generate the excited state of the coelenteramide product, which is the singlet form of the monoanion. In vivo the product undergoes the process of nonradiative energy transfer to an accessory protein, a green fluoresce
   3553..3580    +  polyA_signal   β-globin poly(A) (fragment): human β-globin polyadenylation signal
   3622..3663    +  CDS            V5 tag: epitope tag from simian virus 5
   3763..3861    -  polyA_signal   SV40 poly(A) signal (fragment): SV40 polyadenylation signal
   3990..4041    +  misc_RNA       sTRSV HHRz: hammerhead ribozyme from the tobacco ringspot virus satellite RNA (Khvorova et al., 2003)
   4068..4539    +  CDS            TcR (fragment): tetracycline efflux protein; tet; confers resistance to tetracycline
   4583..5171    -  rep_origin     ori: high-copy-number ColE1/pMB1/pBR322/pUC origin of replication
   5342..6202    -  CDS            AmpR: β-lactamase; bla; confers resistance to ampicillin, carbenicillin, and related antibiotics
   6203..6307    -  promoter       AmpR promoter: bla
>Addgene plasmid #147073 | pAc5.1C-RLuc-A90-HhR_O | analyzer sequence | sequence record 289520
CTTCAAGGAATTAATTCTATATTCTAAAAACACAAATGATACTTCTAAAAAAAATCATGAATGGCATCAA
CTCTGAATCAAATCTTTGCAGATGCACCTACTTCTCATTTCCACTGTCACATCATTTTTCCAGATCTCGC
TGCCTGTTATGTGGCCCACAAACCAAGACACGTTTTATGGCCATTAAAGCTGGCTGATCGTCGCCAAACA
CCAAATACATATCAATATGTACATTCGAGAAAGAAGCGATCAAAGAAGCGTCTTCGGGCGAGTAGGAGAA
TGCGGAGGAGAAGGAGAACGAGCTGATCTAGTATCTCTCCACAATCCAATGCCAACTGACCAACTGGCCA
TATTCGGAGCAATTTGAAGCCAATTTCCATCGCCTGGCGATCGCTCCATTCTTGGCTATATGTTTTTCAC
CGTTCCCGGGGCCATTTTCAAAGACTCGTCGGTAAGATAAGATTGTGTCACTCGCTGTCTCTCTTCATTT
GTCGAAGAATGCTGAGGAATTTCGCGATGACGTCGGCGAGTATTTTGAAGAATGAGAATAATTTGTATTT
ATACGAAAATCAGTTAGTGGAATTTTCTACAAAAACATGTTATCTATAGATAATTTTGTTGCAAAATATG
TTGACTATGACAAAGATTGTATGTATATACCTTTAATGTATTCTCATTTTCTTATGTATTTATAATGGCA
ATGATGATACTGATGATATTTTAAGATGATGCCAGACCACAGGCTGATTTCTGCGTCTTTTGCCGAACGC
AGTGCATGTGCGGTTGTTGTTTTTTGGAATAGTTTCAATTTTCGGACTGTCCGCTTTGATTTCAGTTTCT
TGGCTTATTCAAAAAGCAAAGTAAAGCCAAAAAAGCGAGATGGCAATACCAAATGCGGCAAAACGGTAGT
GGAAGGAAAGGGGTGCGGGGCAGCGGAAGGAAGGGTGGGGCGGGGCGTGGCGGGGTCTGTGGCTGGGCGC
GACGTCACCGACGTTGGAGCCACTCCTTTGACCATGTGTGCGTGTGTGTATTATTCGTGTCTCGCCACTC
GCCGGTTGTTTTTTTCTTTTTATCTCGCTCTCTCTAGCGCCATCTCGTACGCATGCTCAACGCACCGCAT
GTTGCCGTGTCCTTTATGCGTCATTTTGGCTCGAAATAGGCAATTATTTAAACAAAGATTAGTCAACGAA
AACGCTAAAATAAATAAGTCTACAATATGGTTACTTATTGCCATGTGTGTGCAGCCAACGATAGCAACAA
AAGCAACAACACAGTGGCTTTCCCTCTTTCACTTTTTGTTTGCAAGCGCGTGCGAGCAAGACGGCACGAC
CGGCAAACGCAATTACGCTGACAAAGAGCAGACGAAGTTTTGGCCGAAAAACATCAAGGCGCCTGATACG
AATGCATTTGCAATAACAATTGCGATATTTAATATTGTTTATGAAGCTGTTTGACTTCAAAACACACAAA
AAAAAAAATAAAACAAATTATTTGAAAGAGAATTAGGAATCGGACAGCTTATCGTTACGGGCTAACAGCA
CACCGAGACGAAATAGCTTACCTGACGTCACAGCCTCTGGAAGAACTGCCGCCAAGCAGAGAGAGAGAGA
AAAAGAGGGAGAGCAGCTTAGACCGCATGTGCTTGTGTGTGAGGCGTCTCTCTCTTCGTCTCCTGTTTGC
GCAAACGCATAGACTGCACTGAGAAAATCGATTACCTATTTTTTATGAATGAATATTTGCACTATTACTA
TTCAAAACTATTAAGATAGCAATCACATTCAATAGCCAAATACTATACCACCTGAGCGATGCAACGAAAT
GATCAATTTGAGCAAAAATGCTGCATATTTAGGACGGCATCATTATAGAAATGCTTCTTGCTGTGTACTT
TTCTCTCGTCTGGCAGCTGTTTCGCCGTTATTGTTAAAACCGGCTTAAGTTAGGTGTGTTTTCTACGACT
AGTGATGCCCCTACTAGAAGATGTGTGTTGCACAAATGTCCCTGAATAACCAATTTGAAGTGCAGATAGC
AGTAAACGTAAGCTAATATGAATATTATTTAACTGTAATGTTTTAATATCGCTGGACATTACTAATAAAC
CCACTATAAACACATGTACATATGTATGTTTTGGCATACAATGAGTAGTTGGGGAAAAAATGTGTAAAAG
CACCGTGACCATCACAGCATAAAGATAACCAGCTGAAGTATCGAATATGAGTAACCCCCAAATTGAATCA
CATGCCGCAACTGATAGGACCCATGGAAGTACACTCTTCATGGCGATATACAAGACACACACAAGCACGA
ACACCCAGTTGCGGAGGAAATTCTCCGTAAATGAAAACCCAATCGGCGAACAATTCATACCCATATATGG
TAAAAGTTTTGAACGCGACTTGAGAGCGGAGAGCATTGCGGCTGATAAGGTTTTAGCGCTAAGCGGGCTT
TATAAAACGGGCTGCGGGACCAGTTTTCATATCACTACCGTTTGAGTTCTTGTGCTGTGTGGATACTCCT
CCCGACACAAAGCCGCTCCATCAGCCAGCAGTCGTCTAATCCAGAGACCCCGGATCGGGGTACCTACTAG
TCCAGTGTGGTGGAATTCCAACATGACTTCGAAAGTTTATGATCCAGAACAAAGGAAACGGATGATAACT
GGTCCGCAGTGGTGGGCCAGATGTAAACAAATGAATGTTCTTGATTCATTTATTAATTATTATGATTCAG
AAAAACATGCAGAAAATGCTGTTATTTTTTTACATGGTAACGCGGCCTCTTCTTATTTATGGCGACATGT
TGTGCCACATATTGAGCCAGTAGCGCGGTGTATTATACCAGACCTTATTGGTATGGGCAAATCAGGCAAA
TCTGGTAATGGTTCTTATAGGTTACTTGATCATTACAAATATCTTACTGCATGGTTTGAACTTCTTAATT
TACCAAAGAAGATCATTTTTGTCGGCCATGATTGGGGTGCTTGTTTGGCATTTCATTATAGCTATGAGCA
TCAAGATAAGATCAAAGCAATAGTTCACGCTGAAAGTGTAGTAGATGTGATTGAATCATGGGATGAATGG
CCTGATATTGAAGAAGATATTGCGTTGATCAAATCTGAAGAAGGAGAAAAAATGGTTTTGGAGAATAACT
TCTTCGTGGAAACCATGTTGCCATCAAAAATCATGAGAAAGTTAGAACCAGAAGAATTTGCAGCATATCT
TGAACCATTCAAAGAGAAAGGTGAAGTTCGTCGTCCAACATTATCATGGCCTCGTGAAATCCCGTTAGTA
AAAGGTGGTAAACCTGACGTTGTACAAATTGTTAGGAATTATAATGCTTATCTACGTGCAAGTGATGATT
TACCAAAAATGTTTATTGAATCGGACCCAGGATTCTTTTCCAATGCTATTGTTGAAGGTGCCAAGAAGTT
TCCTAATACTGAATTTGTCAAAGTAAAAGGTCTTCATTTTTCGCAAGAAGATGCACCTGATGAAATGGGA
AAATATATCAAATCGTTCGTTGAGCGAGTTCTCAAAAATGAACAAGGCTAGCTTCCCTAAGTCCAACTAC
CAAACTGGGGATTCCTTATCGAGGATATTATCTCGAGGTCACCCATTCGAAGGTAAGCCTATCCCTAACC
CTCTCCTCGGTCTCGATTCTACGCGTACCGGTCATCATCACCATCACCATTGAGTTTAAACCCGCTGATC
AGCCTCGACTGTGCCTTCTAAGGCCTGAGCTCGCTGATCAGCCTCGATCGAGGATCCAGACATGATAAGA
TACATTGATGAGTTTGGACAAACCACAACTAGAATGCAGTGAAAAAAATGCTTTATTTGTGAAATTTGTG
ATGCTATTGCTGCGGCCGCATACAAAGGATCTGGCTGCTAGATAAAAAAAAAAAAAAAAAAAAAAAAAAA
AAAAAAAAAAAAAAAAAAAAAAAAAAAAAAAAAAAAAAAAAAAAAAAAAAAAAAAAAAAAAAAAAAAAAC
CTGTCACCGGATGTGTTTTCCGGTCTGATGAGTCCGTGAGGACGAAACAGGGAATTCGATATCAAGCTTA
TCGATACCGTCGACCGATGCCCTTGAGAGCCTTCAACCCAGTCAGCTCCTTCCGGTGGGCGCGGGGCATG
ACTATCGTCGCCGCACTTATGACTGTCTTCTTTATCATGCAACTCGTAGGACAGGTGCCGGCAGCGCTCT
GGGTCATTTTCGGCGAGGACCGCTTTCGCTGGAGCGCGACGATGATCGGCCTGTCGCTTGCGGTATTCGG
AATCTTGCACGCCCTCGCTCAAGCCTTCGTCACTGGTCCCGCCACCAAACGTTTCGGCGAGAAGCAGGCC
ATTATCGCCGGCATGGCGGCCGACGCGCTGGGCTACGTCTTGCTGGCGTTCGCGACGCGAGGCTGGATGG
CCTTCCCCATTATGATTCTTCTCGCTTCCGGCGGCATCGGGATGCCCGCGTTGCAGGCCATGCTGTCCAG
GCAGGTAGATGACGACCATCAGGGACAGCTTCAAGGATCGCTCGCGGCTCTTACCAGCCAGCAAAAGGCC
AGGAACCGTAAAAAGGCCGCGTTGCTGGCGTTTTTCCATAGGCTCCGCCCCCCTGACGAGCATCACAAAA
ATCGACGCTCAAGTCAGAGGTGGCGAAACCCGACAGGACTATAAAGATACCAGGCGTTTCCCCCTGGAAG
CTCCCTCGTGCGCTCTCCTGTTCCGACCCTGCCGCTTACCGGATACCTGTCCGCCTTTCTCCCTTCGGGA
AGCGTGGCGCTTTCTCAATGCTCACGCTGTAGGTATCTCAGTTCGGTGTAGGTCGTTCGCTCCAAGCTGG
GCTGTGTGCACGAACCCCCCGTTCAGCCCGACCGCTGCGCCTTATCCGGTAACTATCGTCTTGAGTCCAA
CCCGGTAAGACACGACTTATCGCCACTGGCAGCAGCCACTGGTAACAGGATTAGCAGAGCGAGGTATGTA
GGCGGTGCTACAGAGTTCTTGAAGTGGTGGCCTAACTACGGCTACACTAGAAGGACAGTATTTGGTATCT
GCGCTCTGCTGAAGCCAGTTACCTTCGGAAAAAGAGTTGGTAGCTCTTGATCCGGCAAACAAACCACCGC
TGGTAGCGGTGGTTTTTTTGTTTGCAAGCAGCAGATTACGCGCAGAAAAAAAGGATCTCAAGAAGATCCT
TTGATCTTTTCTACGGGGTCTGACGCTCAGTGGAACGAAAACTCACGTTAAGGGATTTTGGTCATGAGAT
TATCAAAAAGGATCTTCACCTAGATCCTTTTAAATTAAAAATGAAGTTTTAAATCAATCTAAAGTATATA
TGAGTAAACTTGGTCTGACAGTTACCAATGCTTAATCAGTGAGGCACCTATCTCAGCGATCTGTCTATTT
CGTTCATCCATAGTTGCCTGACTCCCCGTCGTGTAGATAACTACGATACGGGAGGGCTTACCATCTGGCC
CCAGTGCTGCAATGATACCGCGAGACCCACGCTCACCGGCTCCAGATTTATCAGCAATAAACCAGCCAGC
CGGAAGGGCCGAGCGCAGAAGTGGTCCTGCAACTTTATCCGCCTCCATCCAGTCTATTAATTGTTGCCGG
GAAGCTAGAGTAAGTAGTTCGCCAGTTAATAGTTTGCGCAACGTTGTTGCCATTGCTGCAGGCATCGTGG
TGTCACGCTCGTCGTTTGGTATGGCTTCATTCAGCTCCGGTTCCCAACGATCAAGGCGAGTTACATGATC
CCCCATGTTGTGCAAAAAAGCGGTTAGCTCCTTCGGTCCTCCGATCGTTGTCAGAAGTAAGTTGGCCGCA
GTGTTATCACTCATGGTTATGGCAGCACTGCATAATTCTCTTACTGTCATGCCATCCGTAAGATGCTTTT
CTGTGACTGGTGAGTACTCAACCAAGTCATTCTGAGAATAGTGTATGCGGCGACCGAGTTGCTCTTGCCC
GGCGTCAACACGGGATAATACCGCGCCACATAGCAGAACTTTAAAAGTGCTCATCATTGGAAAACGTTCT
TCGGGGCGAAAACTCTCAAGGATCTTACCGCTGTTGAGATCCAGTTCGATGTAACCCACTCGTGCACCCA
ACTGATCTTCAGCATCTTTTACTTTCACCAGCGTTTCTGGGTGAGCAAAAACAGGAAGGCAAAATGCCGC
AAAAAAGGGAATAAGGGCGACACGGAAATGTTGAATACTCATACTCTTCCTTTTTCAATATTATTGAAGC
ATTTATCAGGGTTATTGTCTCATGAGCGGATACATATTTGAATGTATTTAGAAAAATAAACAAATAGGGG
TTCCGCGCACATTTCCCCGAAAAGTGCCACCTGACGTCTAAGAAACCATTATTATCATGACATTAACCTA
TAAAAATAGGCGTATCACGAGGCCCTTTCGT
